Addgene plasmid #191397: pSIN-U6-tracer_C9_1_-EF1a-Thy1.1-P2A-Neo
Purpose: sgRNA targeting alpha-satellites on human chromosome 9
Depositing lab: Albert Jeltsch. Depositing organization: Universitaet Stuttgart. Publication: Modular fluorescence complementation sensors for live cell detection of epigenetic signals at endogenous genomic sites. Lungu C, Pinter S, Broche J, Rathert P, Jeltsch A. Nat Commun. 2017 Sep 21;8(1):649. doi: 10.1038/s41467-017-00457-z. PubMed 28935858.
Backbone
  Vector backbone: pSIN-U6-tracer_sgRNA_-EF1a-Thy1.1-P2A-Neo
  Backbone size w/o insert (bp): 7100
  Total vector size (bp): 7106
  Vector type: Mammalian Expression, Lentiviral
  Selectable markers: Neomycin (select with G418)
Growth in bacteria
  Bacterial resistance: Ampicillin, 100 μg/mL
  Growth temperature: 37°C
  Growth strain: NEB Stable
  Copy number: High Copy
Gene/Insert
  Gene/Insert name: sgRNA targeting alpha satellites on human chromosome 9
  gRNA/shRNA sequence: GTGGAATGGAATGGAATGGA
  Species: H. sapiens (human)
  Promoter: U6
  Cloning method: Unknown
  Sequencing primers: 5′ ATGGACTATCATATGCTTACC
Resource information
  A portion of this plasmid was derived from a plasmid made by: The sgRNA against the alpha satellite sequence was cloned as described by Ma et al. 2015 "Multicolor CRISPR labeling of chromosomal loci in human cells"
Terms and licenses: Academic/Nonprofit Terms; Industry Terms: Not Available to Industry
How to cite: pSIN-U6-tracer_C9_1_-EF1a-Thy1.1-P2A-Neo was a gift from Albert Jeltsch (Addgene plasmid # 191397 ; http://n2t.net/addgene:191397 ; RRID:Addgene_191397)
