[The description below was written by a language model from this plasmid's Addgene catalogue record and pLannotate feature annotations shown in this document.]
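Description:
pSIN-U6-tracer_C9_1_-EF1a-Thy1.1-P2A-Neo is a self-inactivating viral vector that delivers a single guide RNA directed against alpha-satellite repeats on human chromosome 9. The catalogue lists it as a lentiviral mammalian expression vector. However, the annotated viral elements are gammaretroviral: a CMV enhancer/promoter fused to a truncated Moloney-type 5' LTR, an MESV packaging signal, a truncated MMLV gag segment lacking its start codon, a short env fragment and a ΔU3 3' LTR. The feature table therefore points to an MLV-style SIN retroviral backbone rather than an HIV-based one. The sequenced record (7,057 nt) is also slightly shorter than the stated total size of 7,106 bp. In bacteria the plasmid replicates from a high-copy ColE1/pUC-type origin and is selected with ampicillin through the bla gene.

Between the LTRs there are two expression units. A human U6 RNA polymerase III promoter drives the chromosome 9 spacer joined to the Streptococcus pyogenes Cas9 guide RNA scaffold. Downstream, an EF-1α core promoter drives mouse Thy1.1 (CD90.1), a GPI-anchored surface marker, followed by the neomycin phosphotransferase gene. The plasmid name indicates a P2A peptide linking the two, although this is not annotated separately. A single transcript should thus yield both a surface marker for identifying or sorting transduced cells and G418 resistance for selecting them. Deletion of U3 in the 3' LTR silences LTR-driven transcription after integration, leaving expression to the internal promoters.

No Cas9 is encoded, so a Cas9 or dCas9 protein must be supplied separately. According to the associated publication title, the guide was used with modular fluorescence complementation sensors for live-cell detection of epigenetic signals at endogenous genomic sites. The guide design follows an earlier multicolour CRISPR chromosomal labelling approach.
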