Features (pLannotate 1.2.2; 19 found; start..end, strand, type, name):
    296..400     -  promoter       AmpR promoter: bla
    586..965     +  enhancer       CMV enhancer: human cytomegalovirus immediate early enhancer
    966..1169    +  promoter       CMV promoter: human cytomegalovirus (CMV) immediate early promoter
   1170..1345    +  LTR            5' LTR (truncated): truncated long terminal repeat from Moloney murine sarcoma virus
   1467..1741    +  misc_feature   MESV Ψ (fragment): packaging signal of murine embryonic stem cell virus
   1808..2223    +  CDS            gag (truncated): truncated Moloney murine leukemia virus (MMLV) gag gene lacking the start codon
   2270..2510    +  promoter       U6 promoter: RNA polymerase III promoter for human U6 snRNA
   2540..2615    +  misc_RNA       gRNA scaffold: guide RNA scaffold for the Streptococcus pyogenes CRISPR/Cas9 system
   2722..2933    +  promoter       EF-1α core promoter: core promoter for human elongation factor EF-1α
   2953..3438    +  CDS            Thy1.1: mouse GPI-anchored cell surface glycoprotein of the immunoglobulin superfamily This allele of Thy1 is also known as CD90.1.
   3505..4296    +  CDS            neo: KKA2_KLEPN - Also known as kan, nptII. Experimental evidence at protein level: Swiss-Prot protein existence level 1. Resistance to kanamycin, neomycin, paromomycin, ribostamycin, butirosin and gentamicin B. From Klebsiella pneumoniae.
   4309..4378    +  CDS            env (fragment): murine leukemia virus gPr80 envelope polyprotein precursor; env; proteolytically cleaved into gp70SU and p15TM subunits
   4420..4845    +  LTR            3' LTR (ΔU3): self-inactivating 3' long terminal repeat (LTR) from Moloney murine leukemia virus
   4914..4954    +  CDS            rop (fragment): Rop protein, which maintains plasmids at low copy number; rop
   5056..5094    +  misc_feature   bom (fragment): basis of mobility region from pBR322
   5111..5440    +  promoter       SV40 promoter: SV40 enhancer and early promoter
   5446..5547    +  misc_feature   bom (fragment): basis of mobility region from pBR322
   5733..6321    -  rep_origin     ori: high-copy-number ColE1/pMB1/pBR322/pUC origin of replication
   6492..295     -  CDS            AmpR (across the origin): β-lactamase; bla; confers resistance to ampicillin, carbenicillin, and related antibiotics
>Addgene plasmid #191397 | pSIN-U6-tracer_C9_1_-EF1a-Thy1.1-P2A-Neo | addgene full sequence | sequence record 380232 | Addgene NGS Result
CATTCTGAGAATAGTGTATGCGGCGACCGAGTTGCTCTTGCCCGGCGTCAACACGGGATAATACCGCGCC
ACATAGCAGAACTTTAAAAGTGCTCATCATTGGAAAACGTTCTTCGGGGCGAAAACTCTCAAGGATCTTA
CCGCTGTTGAGATCCAGTTCGATGTAACCCACTCGTGCACCCAACTGATCTTCAGCATCTTTTACTTTCA
CCAGCGTTTCTGGGTGAGCAAAAACAGGAAGGCAAAATGCCGCAAAAAAGGGAATAAGGGCGACACGGAA
ATGTTGAATACTCATACTCTTCCTTTTTCAATATTATTGAAGCATTTATCAGGGTTATTGTCTCATGAGC
GGATACATATTTGAATGTATTTAGAAAAATAAACAAATAGGGGTTCCGCGCACATTTCCCCGAAAAGTGC
CACCTGACGTCTAAGAAACCATTATTATCATGACATTAACCTATAAAAATAGGCGTATCACGAGGCCCTT
TCGTGTTCAAGAATTAGCTTGGCCATTGCATACGTTGTATCCATATCATAATATGTACATTTATATTGGC
TCATGTCCAACATTACCGCCATGTTGACATTGATTATTGACTAGTTATTAATAGTAATCAATTACGGGGT
CATTAGTTCATAGCCCATATATGGAGTTCCGCGTTACATAACTTACGGTAAATGGCCCGCCTGGCTGACC
GCCCAACGACCCCCGCCCATTGACGTCAATAATGACGTATGTTCCCATAGTAACGCCAATAGGGACTTTC
CATTGACGTCAATGGGTGGAGTATTTACGGTAAACTGCCCACTTGGCAGTACATCAAGTGTATCATATGC
CAAGTACGCCCCCTATTGACGTCAATGACGGTAAATGGCCCGCCTGGCATTATGCCCAGTACATGACCTT
ATGGGACTTTCCTACTTGGCAGTACATCTACGTATTAGTCATCGCTATTACCATGGTGATGCGGTTTTGG
CAGTACATCAATGGGCGTGGATAGCGGTTTGACTCACGGGGATTTCCAAGTCTCCACCCCATTGACGTCA
ATGGGAGTTTGTTTTGGCACCAAAATCAACGGGACTTTCCAAAATGTCGTAACAACTCCGCCCCATTGAC
GCAAATGGGCGGTAGGCGTGTACGGTGGGAGGTCTATATAAGCAGAGCTCAATAAAAGAGCCCACAACCC
CTCACTCGGCGCGCCAGTCCTCCGATAGACTGCGTCGCCCGGGTACCCGTATTCCCAATAAAGCCTCTTG
CTGTTTGCATCCGAATCGTGGTCTCGCTGTTCCTTGGGAGGGTCTCCTCTGAGTGATTGACTACCCACGA
CGGGGGTCTTTCATTTGGGGGCTCGTCCGGGATTTGGAGACCCCTGCCCAGGGACCACCGACCCACCACC
GGGAGGTAAGCTGGCCAGCAACTTATCTGTGTCTGTCCGATTGTCTAGTGTCTATGTTTGATGTTATGCG
CCTGCGTCTGTACTAGTTAGCTAACTAGCTCTGTATCTGGCGGACCCGTGGTGGAACTGACGAGTTCTGA
ACACCCGGCCGCAACCCTGGGAGACGTCCCAGGGACTTTGGGGGCCGTTTTTGTGGCCCGACCTGAGGAA
GGGAGTCGATGTGGAATCCGACCCCGTCAGGATATGTGGTTCTGGTAGGAGACGAGAACCTAAAACAGTT
CCCGCCTCCGTCTGAATTTTTGCTTTCGGTTTGGAACCGAAGCCGCGCGTCTTGTCTGCTGCAGCGCTGC
AGCATCGTTCTGTGTTGTCTCTGTCTGACTGTGTTTCTGTATTTGTCTGAAAATTAGGGCCAGACTGTTA
CCACTCCCTTAAGTTTGACCTTAGGTCACTGGAAAGATGTCGAGCGGATCGCTCACAACCAGTCGGTAGA
TGTCAAGAAGAGACGTTGGTTACCTTCTGCTCTGCAGAATGGCCAACCTTTAACGTCGGATGGCCGCGAG
ACGGCACCTTTAACCGAGACCTCATCACCCAGGTTAAGATCAAGGTCTTTTCACCTGGCCCGCATGGACA
CCCAGACCAGGTCCCCTACATCGTGACCTGGGAAGCCTTGGCTTTTGACCCCCCTCCCTGGGTCAAGCCC
TTTGTACACCCTAAGCCTCCGCCTCCTCTTCCTCCATCCGCCCCGTCTCTCCCCCTTGAACCTCCTCGTT
CGACCCCGCCTCGATCCTCCCTTTATCCAGCCCTCACTCCTTCTCTAGGCGCCGGAATTGAAGATCTTTA
ATTAACGATCTATCGATTCTAGATCTAGAGAGGGCCTATTTCCCATGATTCCTTCATATTTGCATATACG
ATACAAGGCTGTTAGAGAGATAATTAGAATTAATTTGACTGTAAACACAAAGATATTAGTACAAAATACG
TGACGTAGAAAGTAATAATTTCTTGGGTAGTTTGCAGTTTTAAAATTATGTTTTAAAATGGACTATCATA
TGCTTACCGTAACTTGAAAGTATTTCGATTTCTTGGCTTTATATATCTTGTGGAAAGGACGAAACACCGT
GGAATGGAATGGAATGGAAGTTTTAGAGCTAGAAATAGCAAGTTAAAATAAGGCTAGTCCGTTATCAACT
TGAAAAAGTGGCACCGAGTCGGTGCTTTTTTGAATTTAGATCTTGAGACAAGGTGCCGGGCCGGGAATTC
GGCGAATTGGGCCCGACGTCGCATGCTCCCGGCCCCTCGAGTGGCTCCGGTGCCCGTCAGTGGGCAGAGC
GCACATCGCCCACAGTCCCCGAGAAGTTGGGGGGAGGGGTCGGCAATTGAACCGGTGCCTAGAGAAGGTG
GCGCGGGGTAAACTGGGAAAGTGATGTCGTGTACTGGCTCCGCCTTTTTCCCGAGGGTGGGGGAGAACCG
TATATAAGTGCAGTAGTCGCCGTGAACGTTCTTTTTCGCAACGGGTTTGCCGCCAGAACACAGGTGTCGT
GACGCGGCCACCATGAACCCAGCCATCAGCGTCGCTCTCCTGCTCTCAGTCTTGCAGGTGTCCCGAGGGC
AGAAGGTGACCAGCCTGACAGCCTGCCTGGTGAACCAAAACCTTCGCCTGGACTGCCGCCATGAGAATAA
CACCAAGGATAACTCCATCCAGCATGAGTTCAGCCTGACCCGAGAGAAGAGGAAGCACGTGCTCTCAGGC
ACCCTCGGGATACCCGAGCACACGTACCGCTCCCGCGTCACCCTCTCCAACCAGCCCTATATCAAGGTCC
TTACCCTAGCCAACTTCACCACCAAGGATGAGGGCGACTACTTTTGTGAGCTTCGAGTCTCGGGCGCGAA
TCCCATGAGCTCCAATAAAAGTATCAGTGTGTATAGAGACAAACTGGTCAAGTGTGGCGGCATAAGCCTG
CTGGTTCAGAACACATCCTGGATGCTGCTGCTGCTGCTTTCCCTCTCCCTCCTCCAAGCCCTGGACTTCA
TTTCTCTGGGCAGCGGCGCCACCAACTTCAGCCTGCTGAAGCAGGCCGGCGACGTGGAGGAGAACCCCGG
CCCCATGATTGAACAAGATGGATTGCACGCAGGTTCTCCGGCCGCTTGGGTGGAGAGGCTATTCGGCTAT
GACTGGGCACAACAGACAATCGGCTGCTCTGATGCCGCCGTGTTCCGGCTGTCAGCGCAGGGGCGCCCGG
TTCTTTTTGTCAAGACCGACCTGTCCGGTGCCCTGAATGAACTGCAGGACGAGGCAGCGCGGCTATCGTG
GCTGGCCACGACGGGCGTTCCTTGCGCAGCTGTGCTCGACGTTGTCACTGAAGCGGGAAGGGACTGGCTG
CTATTGGGCGAAGTGCCGGGGCAGGATCTCCTGTCATCTCACCTTGCTCCTGCCGAGAAAGTATCCATCA
TGGCTGATGCAATGCGGCGGCTGCATACGCTTGATCCGGCTACCTGCCCATTCGACCACCAAGCGAAACA
TCGCATCGAGCGAGCACGTACTCGGATGGAAGCCGGTCTTGTCGATCAGGATGATCTGGACGAAGAGCAT
CAGGGGCTCGCGCCAGCCGAACTGTTCGCCAGGCTCAAGGCGCGCATGCCCGACGGCGAGGATCTCGTCG
TGACCCATGGCGATGCCTGCTTGCCGAATATCATGGTGGAAAATGGCCGCTTTTCTGGATTCATCGACTG
TGGCCGGCTGGGTGTGGCGGACCGCTATCAGGACATAGCGTTGGCTACCCGTGATATTGCTGAAGAGCTT
GGCGGCGAATGGGCTGACCGCTTCCTCGTGCTTTACGGTATCGCCGCTCCCGATTCGCAGCGCATCGCCT
TCTATCGCCTTCTTGACGAGTTCTTCTGATTAGATATCATCAGTGGTCCAGGCTCTAGTTTTGACTCAAC
AATATCACCAGCTGAAGCCTATAGAGTACGAGCCATAGATAAAATAAAAGATTTTATTTAGTCTCCAGAA
AAAGGGGGGAATGAAAGACCCCACCTGTAGGTTTGGCAAGCTAGCTTAAGTAACGCCATTTTGCAAGGCA
TGGAAAAATACATAACTGAGAATAGAGAAGTTCAGATCAAGGTCAGGAACAGATGGAACAGGGTCGACCC
TAGAGAACCATCAGATGTTTCCAGGGTGCCCCAAGGACCTGAAATGACCCTGTGCCTTATTTGAACTAAC
CAATCAGTTCGCTTCTCGCTTCTGTTCGCGCGCTTCTGCTCCCCGAGCTCAATAAAAGAGCCCACAACCC
CTCACTCGGGGCGCCAGTCCTCCGATTGACTGAGTCGCCCGGGTACCCGTGTATCCAATAAACCCTCTTG
CAGTTGCATCCGACTTGTGGTCTCGCTGTTCCTTGGGAGGGTCTCCTCTGAGTGATTGACTACCCGTCAG
CGGGGGTCTTTCATTTGGGGGCTCGTCCGGGATCGGGAGACCCCTGCCCAGGGACCACCGACCCACCACC
GGGAGGTAAGCTGGCTGCCTCGCGCGTTTCGGTGATGACGGTGAAAACCTCTGACACATGCAGCTCCCGG
AGACGGTCACAGCTTGTCTGTAAGCGGATGCCGGGAGCAGACAAGCCCGTCAGGGCGCGTCAGCGGGTGT
TGGCGGGTGTCGGGGCGCAGCCATGACCCAGTCACGTAGCGATAGCGGAGTGTAGATCCGGCTGTGGAAT
GTGTGTCAGTTAGGGTGTGGAAAGTCCCCAGGCTCCCCAGCAGGCAGAAGTATGCAAAGCATGCATCTCA
ATTAGTCAGCAACCAGGTGTGGAAAGTCCCCAGGCTCCCCAGCAGGCAGAAGTATGCAAAGCATGCATCT
CAATTAGTCAGCAACCATAGTCCCGCCCCTAACTCCGCCCATCCCGCCCCTAACTCCGCCCAGTTCCGCC
CATTCTCCGCCCCATGGCTGACTAATTTTTTTTATTTATGCAGAGGCCGAGGCCGCCTCGGCCTCTGAGC
TATTCCAGAAGTAGTGAGGAGGCTTTTTTGGAGGCCTAGGCTTTTGCAAAAAGCTTACTGGCTTAACTAT
GCGGCATCAGAGCAGATTGTACTGAGAGTGCACCATATGCGGTGTGAAATACCGCACAGATGCGTAAGGA
GAAAATACCGCATCAGGCGCTCTTCCGCTTCCTCGCTCACTGACTCGCTGCGCTCGGTCGTTCGGCTGCG
GCGAGCGGTATCAGCTCACTCAAAGGCGGTAATACGGTTATCCACAGAATCAGGGGATAACGCAGGAAAG
AACATGTGAGCAAAAGGCCAGCAAAAGGCCAGGAACCGTAAAAAGGCCGCGTTGCTGGCGTTTTTCCATA
GGCTCCGCCCCCCTGACGAGCATCACAAAAATCGACGCTCAAGTCAGAGGTGGCGAAACCCGACAGGACT
ATAAAGATACCAGGCGTTTCCCCCTGGAAGCTCCCTCGTGCGCTCTCCTGTTCCGACCCTGCCGCTTACC
GGATACCTGTCCGCCTTTCTCCCTTCGGGAAGCGTGGCGCTTTCTCATAGCTCACGCTGTAGGTATCTCA
GTTCGGTGTAGGTCGTTCGCTCCAAGCTGGGCTGTGTGCACGAACCCCCCGTTCAGCCCGACCGCTGCGC
CTTATCCGGTAACTATCGTCTTGAGTCCAACCCGGTAAGACACGACTTATCGCCACTGGCAGCAGCCACT
GGTAACAGGATTAGCAGAGCGAGGTATGTAGGCGGTGCTACAGAGTTCTTGAAGTGGTGGCCTAACTACG
GCTACACTAGAAGGACAGTATTTGGTATCTGCGCTCTGCTGAAGCCAGTTACCTTCGGAAAAAGAGTTGG
TAGCTCTTGATCCGGCAAACAAACCACCGCTGGTAGCGGTGGTTTTTTTGTTTGCAAGCAGCAGATTACG
CGCAGAAAAAAAGGATCTCAAGAAGATCCTTTGATCTTTTCTACGGGGTCTGACGCTCAGTGGAACGAAA
ACTCACGTTAAGGGATTTTGGTCATGAGATTATCAAAAAGGATCTTCACCTAGATCCTTTTAAATTAAAA
ATGAAGTTTTAAATCAATCTAAAGTATATATGAGTAAACTTGGTCTGACAGTTACCAATGCTTAATCAGT
GAGGCACCTATCTCAGCGATCTGTCTATTTCGTTCATCCATAGTTGCCTGACTCCCCGTCGTGTAGATAA
CTACGATACGGGAGGGCTTACCATCTGGCCCCAGTGCTGCAATGATACCGCGAGACCCACGCTCACCGGC
TCCAGATTTATCAGCAATAAACCAGCCAGCCGGAAGGGCCGAGCGCAGAAGTGGTCCTGCAACTTTATCC
GCCTCCATCCAGTCTATTAATTGTTGCCGGGAAGCTAGAGTAAGTAGTTCGCCAGTTAATAGTTTGCGCA
ACGTTGTTGCCATTGCTGCAGGCATCGTGGTGTCACGCTCGTCGTTTGGTATGGCTTCATTCAGCTCCGG
TTCCCAACGATCAAGGCGAGTTACATGATCCCCCATGTTGTGCAAAAAAGCGGTTAGCTCCTTCGGTCCT
CCGATCGTTGTCAGAAGTAAGTTGGCCGCAGTGTTATCACTCATGGTTATGGCAGCACTGCATAATTCTC
TTACTGTCATGCCATCCGTAAGATGCTTTTCTGTGACTGGTGAGTACTCAACCAAGT
